Addgene plasmid #174397: pEGFP-Flag-stm2585
Purpose: Native S. Typhimurium gene stm2585 (sarA/steE) with N-terminal GFP and Flag tags.
Depositing lab: Dennis Ko. Depositing organization: Duke University. Publication: The Salmonella Secreted Effector SarA/SteE Mimics Cytokine Receptor Signaling to Activate STAT3. Gibbs KD, Washington EJ, Jaslow SL, Bourgeois JS, Foster MW, Guo R, Brennan RG, Ko DC. Cell Host Microbe. 2020 Jan 8;27(1):129-139.e4. doi: 10.1016/j.chom.2019.11.012. Epub 2019 Dec 31. PubMed 31901521.
Backbone
  Vector backbone: pEGFP-C1
  Total vector size (bp): 5286
  Vector type: Mammalian Expression
Growth in bacteria
  Bacterial resistance: Kanamycin, 50 μg/mL
  Growth temperature: 37°C
  Growth strain: DH5alpha
  Copy number: High Copy
Gene/Insert
  Gene/Insert name: sarA (alt names: stm2585; steE)
  Species: Salmonella enterica ser. Typhimurium
  Insert size (bp): 573
  Tag / fusion protein: EGFP (N terminal on insert); Flag (N terminal on insert)
Terms and licenses: Academic/Nonprofit Terms; Industry Terms: Not Available to Industry
How to cite: pEGFP-Flag-stm2585 was a gift from Dennis Ko (Addgene plasmid # 174397 ; http://n2t.net/addgene:174397 ; RRID:Addgene_174397)
