[The description below was written by a language model from this plasmid's Addgene catalogue record and pLannotate feature annotations shown in this document.]
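Description:
pEGFP-Flag-stm2585 is a 5,286 bp mammalian expression plasmid built on the pEGFP-C1 backbone. It carries the native Salmonella enterica serovar Typhimurium gene stm2585, also called sarA or steE, which encodes a secreted effector protein. The plasmid is maintained in E. coli at high copy through a ColE1/pUC-type origin and is selected with kanamycin. The resistance gene is the Tn5 aminoglycoside phosphotransferase (NeoR/KanR). It sits behind both a bacterial bla-type promoter and the SV40 enhancer/early promoter and is followed by an HSV TK polyadenylation signal, so the same cassette can confer kanamycin resistance in bacteria and G418 resistance in mammalian cells. An f1 origin is also present, which allows single-stranded DNA production. Several short annotated fragments (RSF ori, ble, bGH poly(A), SV40 large T antigen) appear to be partial sequence matches within the backbone rather than functional elements.

The expression cassette is driven by the human cytomegalovirus immediate early enhancer and promoter. Downstream lies the EGFP coding sequence, then a short Flag epitope (annotated as a fragment of 3xFLAG, consistent with a single tag), and then the sarA open reading frame, giving an EGFP-Flag-SarA fusion with both tags at the N terminus of the effector. The catalogue lists the insert as 573 bp, while the annotated sarA match spans slightly less. A remnant of the multiple cloning site and the SV40 poly(A) signal follow the insert. The construct lets the bacterial effector be expressed directly in mammalian cells, without infection, with fluorescence for visualisation and Flag for detection or pull-down. The associated publication concerns SarA/SteE activation of host STAT3 by mimicking cytokine receptor signalling.
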