Features (pLannotate 1.2.2; 17 found; start..end, strand, type, name):
      2..36      +  rep_origin     RSF ori (fragment): Plasmids containing the RSF 1030 origin of replication can be propagated in E. coli cells that contain additional plasmids with compatible origins.
    104..407     +  enhancer       CMV enhancer: human cytomegalovirus immediate early enhancer
    408..611     +  promoter       CMV promoter: human cytomegalovirus (CMV) immediate early promoter
    656..1372    +  CDS            EGFP: EGFP is a basic (constitutively fluorescent) green fluorescent protein published in 1996, derived from Aequorea victoria. It is reported to be a rapidly-maturing weak dimer with moderate acid sensitivity.
   1396..1416    +  CDS            3xFLAG (fragment): three tandem FLAG® epitope tags
   1421..1963    +  CDS            sarA: SARA_SALT1 - Also known as gogC From Salmonella typhimurium (strain 14028s / SGSC 2262).
   1966..1993    +  misc_feature   MCS (fragment): multiple cloning site
   2010..2094    +  CDS            large T antigen (fragment): large T antigen from SV40 (simian virus 40)
   2117..2238    +  polyA_signal   SV40 poly(A) signal: SV40 polyadenylation signal
   2272..2700    -  rep_origin     f1 ori (sequence partly withheld): f1 bacteriophage origin of replication; arrow indicates direction of (+) strand synthesis
   2727..2831    +  promoter       AmpR promoter: bla
   2833..3190    +  promoter       SV40 promoter: SV40 enhancer and early promoter
   3225..4019    +  CDS            NeoR/KanR: aminoglycoside phosphotransferase from Tn5; aph(3')-II (or nptII); confers resistance to neomycin, kanamycin, and G418 (Geneticin®)
   4040..4192    +  CDS            ble (fragment): BLE_KLEPN - Experimental evidence at protein level: Swiss-Prot protein existence level 1. Binding protein with a strong affinity to the bleomycin family of antibiotics. Binds to CL990; an antimitotic-antibiotic compound. From Klebsiella pneumoniae.
   4251..4298    +  polyA_signal   HSV TK poly(A) signal: herpes simplex virus thymidine kinase polyadenylation signal (Cole and Stacy, 1985)
   4389..4405    -  polyA_signal   bGH poly(A) signal (fragment): bovine growth hormone polyadenylation signal
   4627..5215    +  rep_origin     ori: high-copy-number ColE1/pMB1/pBR322/pUC origin of replication
>Addgene plasmid #174397 | pEGFP-Flag-stm2585 | addgene full sequence | sequence record 341885 | Addgene NGS Result
GTTATCCCCTGATTCTGTGGATAACCGTATTACCGCCATGCATTAGTTATTAATAGTAATCAATTACGGG
GTCATTAGTTCATAGCCCATATATGGAGTTCCGCGTTACATAACTTACGGTAAATGGCCCGCCTGGCTGA
CCGCCCAACGACCCCCGCCCATTGACGTCAATAATGACGTATGTTCCCATAGTAACGCCAATAGGGACTT
TCCATTGACGTCAATGGGTGGAGTATTTACGGTAAACTGCCCACTTGGCAGTACATCAAGTGTATCATAT
GCCAAGTACGCCCCCTATTGACGTCAATGACGGTAAATGGCCCGCCTGGCATTATGCCCAGTACATGACC
TTATGGGACTTTCCTACTTGGCAGTACATCTACGTATTAGTCATCGCTATTACCATGGTGATGCGGTTTT
GGCAGTACATCAATGGGCGTGGATAGCGGTTTGACTCACGGGGATTTCCAAGTCTCCACCCCATTGACGT
CAATGGGAGTTTGTTTTGGCACCAAAATCAACGGGACTTTCCAAAATGTCGTAACAACTCCGCCCCATTG
ACGCAAATGGGCGGTAGGCGTGTACGGTGGGAGGTCTATATAAGCAGAGCTGGTTTAGTGAACCGTCAGA
TCCGCTAGCGCTACCGGTCGCCACCATGGTGAGCAAGGGCGAGGAGCTGTTCACCGGGGTGGTGCCCATC
CTGGTCGAGCTGGACGGCGACGTAAACGGCCACAAGTTCAGCGTGTCCGGCGAGGGCGAGGGCGATGCCA
CCTACGGCAAGCTGACCCTGAAGTTCATCTGCACCACCGGCAAGCTGCCCGTGCCCTGGCCCACCCTCGT
GACCACCCTGACCTACGGCGTGCAGTGCTTCAGCCGCTACCCCGACCACATGAAGCAGCACGACTTCTTC
AAGTCCGCCATGCCCGAAGGCTACGTCCAGGAGCGCACCATCTTCTTCAAGGACGACGGCAACTACAAGA
CCCGCGCCGAGGTGAAGTTCGAGGGCGACACCCTGGTGAACCGCATCGAGCTGAAGGGCATCGACTTCAA
GGAGGACGGCAACATCCTGGGGCACAAGCTGGAGTACAACTACAACAGCCACAACGTCTATATCATGGCC
GACAAGCAGAAGAACGGCATCAAGGTGAACTTCAAGATCCGCCACAACATCGAGGACGGCAGCGTGCAGC
TCGCCGACCACTACCAGCAGAACACCCCCATCGGCGACGGCCCCGTGCTGCTGCCCGACAACCACTACCT
GAGCACCCAGTCCGCCCTGAGCAAAGACCCCAACGAGAAGCGCGATCACATGGTCCTGCTGGAGTTCGTG
ACCGCCGCCGGGATCACTCTCGGCATGGACGAGCTGTACAAGTCCGGACTCAGATCCGCCACCATGGACT
ACAAAGACGATGACGACAAGATGATGAGATTCGTATATATTTATATCTTAGTGATTTATGGATCATACTT
GTGGTTTTCCTTAGGAGGTAACATGTTTACAATTAATAGTACTAACAGGGTGGCGAGCACAATCGCTCCA
TATGCATGTGTAAGCGATGTTAATTTAGAGGACAAGGCTACATTTTTAGATGAACATACCTCAATACATG
CGAATGATTCTTCTTTGCAATGCTTTGTCTTAAATGATCAGCATGTTCCGCAGAATACATTAGCTACAGA
TGTTGAAGGCTACAATAGAGGATTACAGGAACGTATAAGCCTCGAGTACCAGCCCCTGGAAAGCATTGTT
TTTCTACTCGGCACCCCTGCAGTTTTAGAGACTAAAGAGTCTTTATCATTACCAGTTTCCCCGGATGCTT
TAACCCAAAAACTATTAAGCATTAGTAGCAATGATGAATGTAAATTATCAGGTAGCACCAGTTGCACTAC
CCCAGCCAGTCATAACCCACCGTCCGGTTATATCGCTCAATACAGGCATTCTGCAGAGGTTTTCCCGGAT
GAATAAGTCGACGGTACCGCGGGCCCGGGATCCACCGGATCTAGATAACTGATCATAATCAGCCATACCA
CATTTGTAGAGGTTTTACTTGCTTTAAAAAACCTCCCACACCTCCCCCTGAACCTGAAACATAAAATGAA
TGCAATTGTTGTTGTTAACTTGTTTATTGCAGCTTATAATGGTTACAAATAAAGCAATAGCATCACAAAT
TTCACAAATAAAGCATTTTTTTCACTGCATTCTAGTTGTGGTTTGTCCAAACTCATCAATGTATCTTAAC
GCGTAAATTGTAAGCGTTAATATTTTGTTAAAATTCGCGTTAAATTTTTGTTAAATCAGCTCATTTTTTA
ACCAATAGGCCGAAATCGGCAAAATCCCTTATAAATCAAAAGAATAGACCGAGATAGGGT
[37 nt withheld, positions 2371-2407]
AAAGAACGTGGACTCCAACGTCAAAGG
[49 nt withheld, positions 2435-2483]
T
[91 nt withheld, positions 2485-2575]
G
[124 nt withheld, positions 2577-2700]
CAGGTGGCACTTTTCGGGGAAATGTGCGCGGAACCCCTATTTGTTTATTTTTCTAAATACATTCAAATAT
GTATCCGCTCATGAGACAATAACCCTGATAAATGCTTCAATAATATTGAAAAAGGAAGAGTCCTGAGGCG
GAAAGAACCAGCTGTGGAATGTGTGTCAGTTAGGGTGTGGAAAGTCCCCAGGCTCCCCAGCAGGCAGAAG
TATGCAAAGCATGCATCTCAATTAGTCAGCAACCAGGTGTGGAAAGTCCCCAGGCTCCCCAGCAGGCAGA
AGTATGCAAAGCATGCATCTCAATTAGTCAGCAACCATAGTCCCGCCCCTAACTCCGCCCATCCCGCCCC
TAACTCCGCCCAGTTCCGCCCATTCTCCGCCCCATGGCTGACTAATTTTTTTTATTTATGCAGAGGCCGA
GGCCGCCTCGGCCTCTGAGCTATTCCAGAAGTAGTGAGGAGGCTTTTTTGGAGGCCTAGGCTTTTGCAAA
GATCGATCAAGAGACAGGATGAGGATCGTTTCGCATGATTGAACAAGATGGATTGCACGCAGGTTCTCCG
GCCGCTTGGGTGGAGAGGCTATTCGGCTATGACTGGGCACAACAGACAATCGGCTGCTCTGATGCCGCCG
TGTTCCGGCTGTCAGCGCAGGGGCGCCCGGTTCTTTTTGTCAAGACCGACCTGTCCGGTGCCCTGAATGA
ACTGCAAGACGAGGCAGCGCGGCTATCGTGGCTGGCCACGACGGGCGTTCCTTGCGCAGCTGTGCTCGAC
GTTGTCACTGAAGCGGGAAGGGACTGGCTGCTATTGGGCGAAGTGCCGGGGCAGGATCTCCTGTCATCTC
ACCTTGCTCCTGCCGAGAAAGTATCCATCATGGCTGATGCAATGCGGCGGCTGCATACGCTTGATCCGGC
TACCTGCCCATTCGACCACCAAGCGAAACATCGCATCGAGCGAGCACGTACTCGGATGGAAGCCGGTCTT
GTCGATCAGGATGATCTGGACGAAGAGCATCAGGGGCTCGCGCCAGCCGAACTGTTCGCCAGGCTCAAGG
CGAGCATGCCCGACGGCGAGGATCTCGTCGTGACCCATGGCGATGCCTGCTTGCCGAATATCATGGTGGA
AAATGGCCGCTTTTCTGGATTCATCGACTGTGGCCGGCTGGGTGTGGCGGACCGCTATCAGGACATAGCG
TTGGCTACCCGTGATATTGCTGAAGAGCTTGGCGGCGAATGGGCTGACCGCTTCCTCGTGCTTTACGGTA
TCGCCGCTCCCGATTCGCAGCGCATCGCCTTCTATCGCCTTCTTGACGAGTTCTTCTGAGCGGGACTCTG
GGGTTCGAAATGACCGACCAAGCGACGCCCAACCTGCCATCACGAGATTTCGATTCCACCGCCGCCTTCT
ATGAAAGGTTGGGCTTCGGAATCGTTTTCCGGGACGCCGGCTGGATGATCCTCCAGCGCGGGGATCTCAT
GCTGGAGTTCTTCGCCCACCCTAGGGGGAGGCTAACTGAAACACGGAAGGAGACAATACCGGAAGGAACC
CGCGCTATGACGGCAATAAAAAGACAGAATAAAACGCACGGTGTTGGGTCGTTTGTTCATAAACGCGGGG
TTCGGTCCCAGGGCTGGCACTCTGTCGATACCCCACCGAGACCCCATTGGGGCCAATACGCCCGCGTTTC
TTCCTTTTCCCCACCCCACCCCCCAAGTTCGGGTGAAGGCCCAGGGCTCGCAGCCAACGTCGGGGCGGCA
GGCCCTGCCATAGCCTCAGGTTACTCATATATACTTTAGATTGATTTAAAACTTCATTTTTAATTTAAAA
GGATCTAGGTGAAGATCCTTTTTGATAATCTCATGACCAAAATCCCTTAACGTGAGTTTTCGTTCCACTG
AGCGTCAGACCCCGTAGAAAAGATCAAAGGATCTTCTTGAGATCCTTTTTTTCTGCGCGTAATCTGCTGC
TTGCAAACAAAAAAACCACCGCTACCAGCGGTGGTTTGTTTGCCGGATCAAGAGCTACCAACTCTTTTTC
CGAAGGTAACTGGCTTCAGCAGAGCGCAGATACCAAATACTGTTCTTCTAGTGTAGCCGTAGTTAGGCCA
CCACTTCAAGAACTCTGTAGCACCGCCTACATACCTCGCTCTGCTAATCCTGTTACCAGTGGCTGCTGCC
AGTGGCGATAAGTCGTGTCTTACCGGGTTGGACTCAAGACGATAGTTACCGGATAAGGCGCAGCGGTCGG
GCTGAACGGGGGGTTCGTGCACACAGCCCAGCTTGGAGCGAACGACCTACACCGAACTGAGATACCTACA
GCGTGAGCTATGAGAAAGCGCCACGCTTCCCGAAGGGAGAAAGGCGGACAGGTATCCGGTAAGCGGCAGG
GTCGGAACAGGAGAGCGCACGAGGGAGCTTCCAGGGGGAAACGCCTGGTATCTTTATAGTCCTGTCGGGT
TTCGCCACCTCTGACTTGAGCGTCGATTTTTGTGATGCTCGTCAGGGGGGCGGAGCCTATGGAAAAACGC
CAGCAACGCGGCCTTTTTACGGTTCCTGGCCTTTTGCTGGCCTTTTGCTCACATGTTCTTTCCTGC
